Addgene plasmid #155795: NUDT16L1
Purpose: For use in RBP tethering screen
Depositing lab: Eugene Yeo. Depositing organization: University of California, San Diego (UCSD). Publication: Large-scale tethered function assays identify factors that regulate mRNA stability and translation. Luo EC, Nathanson JL, Tan FE, Schwartz JL, Schmok JC, Shankar A, Markmiller S, Yee BA, Sathe S, Pratt GA, Scaletta DB, Ha Y, Hill DE, Aigner S, Yeo GW. Nat Struct Mol Biol. 2020 Oct;27(10):989-1000. doi: 10.1038/s41594-020-0477-6. Epub 2020 Aug 17. PubMed 32807991.
Backbone
  Vector backbone: E2.pEF5-DEST-FL-V5-MCP
  Backbone size w/o insert (bp): 7357
  Vector type: Mammalian Expression
Growth in bacteria
  Bacterial resistance: Ampicillin, 100 μg/mL
  Growth temperature: 37°C
  Growth strain: DH5alpha
  Copy number: High Copy
Gene/Insert
  Gene/Insert name: NUDT16L1 (alt name: Accession: BC006223.2)
  Species: H. sapiens (human)
  Insert size (bp): 636
  Mutation: none
  Entrez Gene: NUDT16L1 (a.k.a. SDOS, MGC11275)
  Promoter: EF-1a
  Tag / fusion protein: V5-MCP (C terminal on backbone)
  Cloning method: Gateway Cloning
  Sequencing primers: 5′ TAATACGACTCACTATAGGG; 3′ gctcgagtctagagggc
Resource information
  A portion of this plasmid was derived from a plasmid made by: DNASU Plasmid Repository Center for Personalized Diagnostics Biodesign Institute
Terms and licenses: Academic/Nonprofit Terms; Industry Terms: Not Available to Industry
How to cite: NUDT16L1 was a gift from Eugene Yeo (Addgene plasmid # 155795 ; http://n2t.net/addgene:155795 ; RRID:Addgene_155795)
