[The description below was written by a language model from this plasmid's Addgene catalogue record and pLannotate feature annotations shown in this document.]
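Description:
NUDT16L1 is a mammalian expression plasmid built by Gateway cloning in the E2.pEF5-DEST-FL-V5-MCP destination backbone, and it belongs to a collection of open reading frame clones made for an RNA-binding protein tethering screen. The insert is the unmutated human NUDT16L1 coding sequence (also known as SDOS or TIRR), flanked by attB1 and attB2 recombination sites left by the Gateway reaction. Transcription is driven by the strong constitutive EF-1α promoter and terminated by the bovine growth hormone polyadenylation signal. A T7 promoter lies just upstream of the insert. Downstream of attB2, the backbone supplies a C-terminal V5 epitope tag followed by the bacteriophage MS2 coat protein (MCP), so the product is a NUDT16L1-V5-MCP fusion.

MCP binds a specific MS2 RNA stem-loop, so the fusion can be recruited to a reporter transcript carrying such hairpins. This allows the effect of NUDT16L1 on a bound mRNA to be measured independently of its own RNA-binding specificity, while the V5 tag allows detection of the protein. The associated work used this approach to find factors affecting mRNA stability and translation.

The plasmid also carries an FRT site placed directly upstream of a hygromycin resistance gene with an SV40 polyadenylation signal. This arrangement is typical of FLP-mediated integration into a genomic FRT landing site, although the record does not state that use. In bacteria, the plasmid is maintained by a high-copy ColE1/pUC-type origin and selected with ampicillin through the β-lactamase gene. Only a fragment of the f1 origin is annotated. The sequenced record is 6,994 nt, shorter than the listed backbone size, as expected once the destination cassette has been replaced by the 636 bp insert.
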