Features (pLannotate 1.2.2; 24 found; start..end, strand, type, name):
      1..1179    +  promoter       EF-1α promoter: strong constitutive promoter for human elongation factor EF-1α
   1196..1214    +  promoter       T7 promoter: promoter for bacteriophage T7 RNA polymerase
   1294..1311    +  protein_bind   attB1 (fragment): mutant version of attB; core recombination site for the Gateway® BP reaction BP Clonase™
   1317..1949    +  CDS            NUDT16L1: TIRR_HUMAN - Also known as SDOS From Homo sapiens (Human).
   1952..1975    -  protein_bind   attB2: mutant version of attB; recombination site for the Gateway® BP reaction BP Clonase™
   2100..2141    +  CDS            V5 tag: epitope tag from simian virus 5
   2154..2540    +  CDS            MS2: bacteriophage MS2 coat protein binds to a specific stem-loop structure in the viral RNA (Peabody, 1993)
   2602..2826    +  polyA_signal   bGH poly(A) signal: bovine growth hormone polyadenylation signal
   2830..2851    +  promoter       SV40 promoter (fragment): SV40 enhancer and early promoter
   2872..3105    +  rep_origin     f1 ori (fragment) (sequence partly withheld): f1 bacteriophage origin of replication; arrow indicates direction of (+) strand synthesis
   3110..3157    +  protein_bind   FRT: FLP-mediated recombination occurs in the 8-bp core sequence TCTAGAAA (Turan and Bode, 2011). FLP recombinase from the Saccharomyces cerevisiae 2μ plasmid
   3165..4187    +  CDS            HygR: aminoglycoside phosphotransferase from E. coli; aph(4)-Ia; confers resistance to hygromycin
   4197..4322    +  CDS            ble (fragment): BLE_KLEPN - Experimental evidence at protein level: Swiss-Prot protein existence level 1. Binding protein with a strong affinity to the bleomycin family of antibiotics. Binds to CL990; an antimitotic-antibiotic compound. From Klebsiella pneumoniae.
   4317..4438    +  polyA_signal   SV40 poly(A) signal: SV40 polyadenylation signal
   4511..4527    -  protein_bind   lac operator: The lac repressor binds to the lac operator to inhibit transcription in E. coli. This inhibition can be relieved by adding lactose or isopropyl-β-D-thiogalactopyranoside (IPTG). lac repressor encoded by lacI
   4535..4565    -  promoter       lac promoter: promoter for the E. coli lac operon
   4580..4601    -  protein_bind   CAP binding site: CAP binding activates transcription in the presence of cAMP. E. coli catabolite activator protein
   4614..4706    -  CDS            lacI (fragment): lac repressor; lacI; The lac repressor binds to the lac operator to inhibit transcription in E. coli. This inhibition can be relieved by adding lactose or isopropyl-β-D-thiogalactopyranoside (IPTG).
   4889..5477    -  rep_origin     ori: high-copy-number ColE1/pMB1/pBR322/pUC origin of replication
   5648..6508    -  CDS            AmpR: β-lactamase; bla; confers resistance to ampicillin, carbenicillin, and related antibiotics
   6509..6613    -  promoter       AmpR promoter: bla
   6672..6724    -  misc_feature   bom (fragment): basis of mobility region from pBR322
   6879..6897    +  enhancer       CMV enhancer (fragment): human cytomegalovirus immediate early enhancer
   6922..6988    +  CDS            small t antigen (fragment): SV40 (simian virus 40) small t antigen
>Addgene plasmid #155795 | NUDT16L1 | addgene full sequence | sequence record 376962 | Addgene NGS Result
GGCTCCGGTGCCCGTCAGTGGGCAGAGCGCACATCGCCCACAGTCCCCGAGAAGTTGGGGGGAGGGGTCG
GCAATTGAACCGGTGCCTAGAGAAGGTGGCGCGGGGTAAACTGGGAAAGTGATGTCGTGTACTGGCTCCG
CCTTTTTCCCGAGGGTGGGGGAGAACCGTATATAAGTGCAGTAGTCGCCGTGAACGTTCTTTTTCGCAAC
GGGTTTGCCGCCAGAACACAGGTAAGTGCCGTGTGTGGTTCCCGCGGGCCTGGCCTCTTTACGGGTTATG
GCCCTTGCGTGCCTTGAATTACTTCCACCTGGCTGCAGTACGTGATTCTTGATCCCGAGCTTCGGGTTGG
AAGTGGGTGGGAGAGTTCGAGGCCTTGCGCTTAAGGAGCCCCTTCGCCTCGTGCTTGAGTTGAGGCCTGG
CCTGGGCGCTGGGGCCGCCGCGTGCGAATCTGGTGGCACCTTCGCGCCTGTCTCGCTGCTTTCGATAAGT
CTCTAGCCATTTAAAATTTTTGATGACCTGCTGCGACGCTTTTTTTCTGGCAAGATAGTCTTGTAAATGC
GGGCCAAGATCTGCACACTGGTATTTCGGTTTTTGGGGCCGCGGGCGGCGACGGGGCCCGTGCGTCCCAG
CGCACATGTTCGGCGAGGCGGGGCCTGCGAGCGCGGCCACCGAGAATCGGACGGGGGTAGTCTCAAGCTG
GCCGGCCTGCTCTGGTGCCTGGCCTCGCGCCGCCGTGTATCGCCCCGCCCTGGGCGGCAAGGCTGGCCCG
GTCGGCACCAGTTGCGTGAGCGGAAAGATGGCCGCTTCCCGGCCCTGCTGCAGGGAGCTCAAAATGGAGG
ACGCGGCGCTCGGGAGAGCGGGCGGGTGAGTCACCCACACAAAGGAAAAGGGCCTTTCCGTCCTCAGCCG
TCGCTTCATGTGACTCCACGGAGTACCGGGCGCCGTCCAGGCACCTCGATTAGTTCTCGAGCTTTTGGAG
TACGTCGTCTTTAGGTTGGGGGGAGGGGTTTTATGCGATGGAGTTTCCCCACACTGAGTGGGTGGAGACT
GAAGTTAGGCCAGCTTGGCACTTGATGTAATTCTCCTTGGAATTTGCCCTTTTTGAGTTTGGATCTTGGT
TCATTCTCAAGCCTCAGACAGTGGTTCAAAGTTTTTTTCTTCCATTTCAGGTGTCGTGAGGAATTAGCTT
GGTACTAATACGACTCACTATAGGGAGACCCAAGCTGGCTAGGTAAGCTTGGTACCGAGCTCGGATCCAC
TAGTCCAGTGTGGTGGAATTCTGCAGATATCAACAAGTTTGTACAAAAAAGTTGGCATGTCGACGGCGGC
GGTTCCGGAGCTGAAGCAGATCAGCCGGGTGGAGGCGATGCGCCTAGGGCCGGGCTGGAGCCACTCGTGC
CACGCCATGCTGTACGCCGCCAACCCTGGGCAGCTCTTCGGCCGCATCCCCATGCGCTTCTCGGTGCTGA
TGCAGATGCGTTTCGACGGGCTGCTGGGCTTCCCCGGGGGCTTCGTGGACCGGCGCTTCTGGTCGCTGGA
GGACGGCCTGAACCGGGTGCTGGGCCTGGGCCTGGGCTGCCTGCGCCTCACCGAGGCCGACTACCTGAGC
TCGCACCTGACCGAGGGCCCACACCGCGTCGTGGCGCACCTGTACGCGCGGCAGCTGACGCTGGAGCAGC
TGCACGCCGTGGAGATCAGCGCGGTGCACTCGCGCGACCACGGCCTGGAGGTGCTGGGCCTCGTGCGGGT
CCCGCTGTACACCCAGAAGGACCGAGTCGGAGGCTTCCCCAACTTCCTGAGCAACGCCTTCGTGAGCACG
GCTAAGTGCCAGCTCCTCTTTGCCCTCAAGGTGCTCAACATGATGCCCGAGGAGAAGCTGGTTGAGGCCC
TGGCTGCAGCCACCGAGAAGCAGAAGAAGGCCCTGGAGAAGTTGCTCCCGGCCTCCTCTTGCCCAACTTT
CTTGTACAAAGTGGTTGATATCCAGCACAGTGGCGGCCGCTCGAGTCTAGAGGGCCCGCGGTTCGAAACC
AGCGGAGGCGGCGGAAGCGGGGGAGGAGGCAGCGGCGGAGGCGGCAGCGGGGGCGGCGGAAGCGCTACCG
GTAAGCCTATCCCTAACCCTCTCCTCGGTCTCGATTCTACGCGTACCGGTATGGCTTCTAACTTTACTCA
GTTCGTTCTCGTCGACAATGGCGGAACTGGCGACGTGACTGTCGCCCCAAGCAACTTCGCTAACGGGGTC
GCTGAATGGATCAGCTCTAACTCGCGATCACAGGCTTACAAAGTAACCTGTAGCGTTCGTCAGAGCTCTG
CGCAGAATCGCAAATACACCATCAAAGTCGAGGTGCCTAAAGTGGCAACCCAGACTGTTGGTGGTGAAGA
GCTTCCTGTAGCCGGATGGAGATCTTACTTAAATATGGAACTAACCATTCCAATTTTCGCCACGAATTCC
GACTGCGAGCTTATTGTTAAGGCAATGCAAGGTCTCCTAAAAGATGGAAACCCGATTCCCTCGGCCATCG
CGGCCAACTCCGGCATCTACGGAGGTGGAGGTGGATCTCGTACGGGTTAGTAATGAGTTTAAACCCGCTG
ATCAGCCTCGACTGTGCCTTCTAGTTGCCAGCCATCTGTTGTTTGCCCCTCCCCCGTGCCTTCCTTGACC
CTGGAAGGTGCCACTCCCACTGTCCTTTCCTAATAAAATGAGGAAATTGCATCGCATTGTCTGAGTAGGT
GTCATTCTATTCTGGGGGGTGGGGTGGGGCAGGACAGCAAGGGGGAGGATTGGGAAGACAATAGCAGGCA
TGCTGGGGATGCGGTGGGCTCTATGGCTTCTGAGGCGGAAAGAACCAGCTGGGGCTCTAGGGGGTATCCC
C
[124 nt withheld, positions 2872-2995]
C
[91 nt withheld, positions 2997-3087]
AGGGTGATGGTTCACGTACCTAGAAGTTCCTATTCCGAAGTTCCTATTCTCTAGAAAGTATAGGAACTTC
CTTGGCCAAAAAGCCTGAACTCACCGCGACGTCTGTCGAGAAGTTTCTGATCGAAAAGTTCGACAGCGTC
TCCGACCTGATGCAGCTCTCGGAGGGCGAAGAATCTCGTGCTTTCAGCTTCGATGTAGGAGGGCGTGGAT
ATGTCCTGCGGGTAAATAGCTGCGCCGATGGTTTCTACAAAGATCGTTATGTTTATCGGCACTTTGCATC
GGCCGCGCTCCCGATTCCGGAAGTGCTTGACATTGGGGAATTCAGCGAGAGCCTGACCTATTGCATCTCC
CGCCGTGCACAGGGTGTCACGTTGCAAGACCTGCCTGAAACCGAACTGCCCGCTGTTCTGCAGCCGGTCG
CGGAGGCCATGGATGCGATCGCTGCGGCCGATCTTAGCCAGACGAGCGGGTTCGGCCCATTCGGACCGCA
AGGAATCGGTCAATACACTACATGGCGTGATTTCATATGCGCGATTGCTGATCCCCATGTGTATCACTGG
CAAACTGTGATGGACGACACCGTCAGTGCGTCCGTCGCGCAGGCTCTCGATGAGCTGATGCTTTGGGCCG
AGGACTGCCCCGAAGTCCGGCACCTCGTGCACGCGGATTTCGGCTCCAACAATGTCCTGACGGACAATGG
CCGCATAACAGCGGTCATTGACTGGAGCGAGGCGATGTTCGGGGATTCCCAATACGAGGTCGCCAACATC
TTCTTCTGGAGGCCGTGGTTGGCTTGTATGGAGCAGCAGACGCGCTACTTCGAGCGGAGGCATCCGGAGC
TTGCAGGATCGCCGCGGCTCCGGGCGTATATGCTCCGCATTGGTCTTGACCAACTCTATCAGAGCTTGGT
TGACGGCAATTTCGATGATGCAGCTTGGGCGCAGGGTCGATGCGACGCAATCGTCCGATCCGGAGCCGGG
ACTGTCGGGCGTACACAAATCGCCCGCAGAAGCGCGGCCGTCTGGACCGATGGCTGTGTAGAAGTACTCG
CCGATAGTGGAAACCGACGCCCCAGCACTCGTCCGAGGGCAAAGGAATAGCACGTACTACGAGATTTCGA
TTCCACCGCCGCCTTCTATGAAAGGTTGGGCTTCGGAATCGTTTTCCGGGACGCCGGCTGGATGATCCTC
CAGCGCGGGGATCTCATGCTGGAGTTCTTCGCCCACCCCAACTTGTTTATTGCAGCTTATAATGGTTACA
AATAAAGCAATAGCATCACAAATTTCACAAATAAAGCATTTTTTTCACTGCATTCTAGTTGTGGTTTGTC
CAAACTCATCAATGTATCTTATCATGTCTGTATACCGTCGACCTCTAGCTAGAGCTTGGCGTAATCATGG
TCATAGCTGTTTCCTGTGTGAAATTGTTATCCGCTCACAATTCCACACAACATACGAGCCGGAAGCATAA
AGTGTAAAGCCTGGGGTGCCTAATGAGTGAGCTAACTCACATTAATTGCGTTGCGCTCACTGCCCGCTTT
CCAGTCGGGAAACCTGTCGTGCCAGCTGCATTAATGAATCGGCCAACGCGCGGGGAGAGGCGGTTTGCGT
ATTGGGCGCTCTTCCGCTTCCTCGCTCACTGACTCGCTGCGCTCGGTCGTTCGGCTGCGGCGAGCGGTAT
CAGCTCACTCAAAGGCGGTAATACGGTTATCCACAGAATCAGGGGATAACGCAGGAAAGAACATGTGAGC
AAAAGGCCAGCAAAAGGCCAGGAACCGTAAAAAGGCCGCGTTGCTGGCGTTTTTCCATAGGCTCCGCCCC
CCTGACGAGCATCACAAAAATCGACGCTCAAGTCAGAGGTGGCGAAACCCGACAGGACTATAAAGATACC
AGGCGTTTCCCCCTGGAAGCTCCCTCGTGCGCTCTCCTGTTCCGACCCTGCCGCTTACCGGATACCTGTC
CGCCTTTCTCCCTTCGGGAAGCGTGGCGCTTTCTCATAGCTCACGCTGTAGGTATCTCAGTTCGGTGTAG
GTCGTTCGCTCCAAGCTGGGCTGTGTGCACGAACCCCCCGTTCAGCCCGACCGCTGCGCCTTATCCGGTA
ACTATCGTCTTGAGTCCAACCCGGTAAGACACGACTTATCGCCACTGGCAGCAGCCACTGGTAACAGGAT
TAGCAGAGCGAGGTATGTAGGCGGTGCTACAGAGTTCTTGAAGTGGTGGCCTAACTACGGCTACACTAGA
AGAACAGTATTTGGTATCTGCGCTCTGCTGAAGCCAGTTACCTTCGGAAAAAGAGTTGGTAGCTCTTGAT
CCGGCAAACAAACCACCGCTGGTAGCGGTGGTTTTTTTGTTTGCAAGCAGCAGATTACGCGCAGAAAAAA
AGGATCTCAAGAAGATCCTTTGATCTTTTCTACGGGGTCTGACGCTCAGTGGAACGAAAACTCACGTTAA
GGGATTTTGGTCATGAGATTATCAAAAAGGATCTTCACCTAGATCCTTTTAAATTAAAAATGAAGTTTTA
AATCAATCTAAAGTATATATGAGTAAACTTGGTCTGACAGTTACCAATGCTTAATCAGTGAGGCACCTAT
CTCAGCGATCTGTCTATTTCGTTCATCCATAGTTGCCTGACTCCCCGTCGTGTAGATAACTACGATACGG
GAGGGCTTACCATCTGGCCCCAGTGCTGCAATGATACCGCGAGACCCACGCTCACCGGCTCCAGATTTAT
CAGCAATAAACCAGCCAGCCGGAAGGGCCGAGCGCAGAAGTGGTCCTGCAACTTTATCCGCCTCCATCCA
GTCTATTAATTGTTGCCGGGAAGCTAGAGTAAGTAGTTCGCCAGTTAATAGTTTGCGCAACGTTGTTGCC
ATTGCTACAGGCATCGTGGTGTCACGCTCGTCGTTTGGTATGGCTTCATTCAGCTCCGGTTCCCAACGAT
CAAGGCGAGTTACATGATCCCCCATGTTGTGCAAAAAAGCGGTTAGCTCCTTCGGTCCTCCGATCGTTGT
CAGAAGTAAGTTGGCCGCAGTGTTATCACTCATGGTTATGGCAGCACTGCATAATTCTCTTACTGTCATG
CCATCCGTAAGATGCTTTTCTGTGACTGGTGAGTACTCAACCAAGTCATTCTGAGAATAGTGTATGCGGC
GACCGAGTTGCTCTTGCCCGGCGTCAATACGGGATAATACCGCGCCACATAGCAGAACTTTAAAAGTGCT
CATCATTGGAAAACGTTCTTCGGGGCGAAAACTCTCAAGGATCTTACCGCTGTTGAGATCCAGTTCGATG
TAACCCACTCGTGCACCCAACTGATCTTCAGCATCTTTTACTTTCACCAGCGTTTCTGGGTGAGCAAAAA
CAGGAAGGCAAAATGCCGCAAAAAAGGGAATAAGGGCGACACGGAAATGTTGAATACTCATACTCTTCCT
TTTTCAATATTATTGAAGCATTTATCAGGGTTATTGTCTCATGAGCGGATACATATTTGAATGTATTTAG
AAAAATAAACAAATAGGGGTTCCGCGCACATTTCCCCGAAAAGTGCCACCTGACGTCGACGGATCGGGAG
ATCTCCCGATCCCCTATGGTGCACTCTCAGTACAATCTGCTCTGATGCCGCATAGTTAAGCCAGTATCTG
CTCCCTGCTTGTGTGTTGGAGGTCGCTGAGTAGTGCGCGAGCAAAATTTAAGCTACAACAAGGCAAGGCT
TGACCGACAATTGCATGAAGAATCTGCTTAGGGTTAGGCGTTTTGCGCTGCTTCGCGATGTACGGGCCAG
ATATACGCGTTGACATTGATTATTGACTAGGCTTTTGCAAAAAGCTTTGCAAAGATGGATAAAGTTTTAA
ACAGAGAGGAATCTTTGCAGCTAATGGACCTTCTAGGTCTTGAAAGGAGTGGGAATT
