>Addgene plasmid #155795 | NUDT16L1 | depositor partial sequence | sequence record 301199 | Insert Sequence
ATGTCGACGGCGGCGGTTCCGGAGCTGAAGCAGATCAGCCGGGTGGAGGCGATGCGCCTAGGGCCGGGCT
GGAGCCACTCGTGCCACGCCATGCTGTACGCCGCCAACCCTGGGCAGCTCTTCGGCCGCATCCCCATGCG
CTTCTCGGTGCTGATGCAGATGCGTTTCGACGGGCTGCTGGGCTTCCCCGGGGGCTTCGTGGACCGGCGC
TTCTGGTCGCTGGAGGACGGCCTGAACCGGGTGCTGGGCCTGGGCCTGGGCTGCCTGCGCCTCACCGAGG
CCGACTACCTGAGCTCGCACCTGACCGAGGGCCCACACCGCGTCGTGGCGCACCTGTACGCGCGGCAGCT
GACGCTGGAGCAGCTGCACGCCGTGGAGATCAGCGCGGTGCACTCGCGCGACCACGGCCTGGAGGTGCTG
GGCCTCGTGCGGGTCCCGCTGTACACCCAGAAGGACCGAGTCGGAGGCTTCCCCAACTTCCTGAGCAACG
CCTTCGTGAGCACGGCTAAGTGCCAGCTCCTCTTTGCCCTCAAGGTGCTCAACATGATGCCCGAGGAGAA
GCTGGTTGAGGCCCTGGCTGCAGCCACCGAGAAGCAGAAGAAGGCCCTGGAGAAGTTGCTCCCGGCCTCC
TCTTGA
